>Addgene plasmid #37057 | GFP-SMN | addgene full sequence | sequence record 456573 | Addgene NGS Result
TAGTTATTAATAGTAATCAATTACGGGGTCATTAGTTCATAGCCCATATATGGAGTTCCGCGTTACATAA
CTTACGGTAAATGGCCCGCCTGGCTGACCGCCCAACGACCCCCGCCCATTGACGTCAATAATGACGTATG
TTCCCATAGTAACGCCAATAGGGACTTTCCATTGACGTCAATGGGTGGAGTATTTACGGTAAACTGCCCA
CTTGGCAGTACATCAAGTGTATCATATGCCAAGTACGCCCCCTATTGACGTCAATGACGGTAAATGGCCC
GCCTGGCATTATGCCCAGTACATGACCTTATGGGACTTTCCTACTTGGCAGTACATCTACGTATTAGTCA
TCGCTATTACCATGGTGATGCGGTTTTGGCAGTACATCAATGGGCGTGGATAGCGGTTTGACTCACGGGG
ATTTCCAAGTCTCCACCCCATTGACGTCAATGGGAGTTTGTTTTGGCACCAAAATCAACGGGACTTTCCA
AAATGTCGTAACAACTCCGCCCCATTGACGCAAATGGGCGGTAGGCGTGTACGGTGGGAGGTCTATATAA
GCAGAGCTGGTTTAGTGAACCGTCAGATCCGCTAGCGCTACCGGTCGCCACCATGGTGAGCAAGGGCGAG
GAGCTGTTCACCGGGGTGGTGCCCATCCTGGTCGAGCTGGACGGCGACGTAAACGGCCACAAGTTCAGCG
TGTCCGGCGAGGGCGAGGGCGATGCCACCTACGGCAAGCTGACCCTGAAGTTCATCTGCACCACCGGCAA
GCTGCCCGTGCCCTGGCCCACCCTCGTGACCACCCTGACCTACGGCGTGCAGTGCTTCAGCCGCTACCCC
GACCACATGAAGCAGCACGACTTCTTCAAGTCCGCCATGCCCGAAGGCTACGTCCAGGAGCGCACCATCT
TCTTCAAGGACGACGGCAACTACAAGACCCGCGCCGAGGTGAAGTTCGAGGGCGACACCCTGGTGAACCG
CATCGAGCTGAAGGGCATCGACTTCAAGGAGGACGGCAACATCCTGGGGCACAAGCTGGAGTACAACTAC
AACAGCCACAACGTCTATATCATGGCCGACAAGCAGAAGAACGGCATCAAGGTGAACTTCAAGATCCGCC
ACAACATCGAGGACGGCAGCGTGCAGCTCGCCGACCACTACCAGCAGAACACCCCCATCGGCGACGGCCC
CGTGCTGCTGCCCGACAACCACTACCTGAGCACCCAGTCCGCCCTGAGCAAAGACCCCAACGAGAAGCGC
GATCACATGGTCCTGCTGGAGTTCGTGACCGCCGCCGGGATCACTCTCGGCATGGACGAGCTGTACAAGT
CCGGACTCAGATCCATGGCGATGAGCAGCGGCGGCAGTGGTGGCGGCGTCCCGGAGCAGGAGGATTCCGT
GCTGTTCCGGCGCGGCACAGGCCAGAGCGATGATTCTGACATTTGGGATGATACAGCACTGATAAAAGCA
TATGATAAAGCTGTGGCTTCATTTAAGCATGCTCTAAAGAATGGTGACATTTGTGAAACTTCGGGTAAAC
CAAAAACCACACCTAAAAGAAAACCTGCTAAGAAGAATAAAAGCCAAAAGAAGAATACTGCAGCTTCCTT
ACAACAGTGGAAAGTTGGGGACAAATGTTCTGCCATTTGGTCAGAAGACGGTTGCATTTACCCAGCTACC
ATTGCTTCAATTGATTTTAAGAGAGAAACCTGTGTTGTGGTTTACACTGGATATGGAAATAGAGAGGAGC
AAAATCTGTCCGATCTACTTTCCCCAATCTGTGAAGTAGCTAATAATATAGAACAAAATGCTCAAGAGAA
TGAGAATGAAAGCCAAGTTTCAACAGATGAAAGTGAGAACTCCAGGTCTCCTGGAAATAAATCAGATAAC
ATCAAGCCCAAATCTGCTCCATGGAACTCTTTTCTCCCTCCACCACCCCCCATGCCAGGGCCAAGACTGG
GACCAGGAAAGCCAGGTCTAAAATTCAATGGCCCACCACCGCCACCGCCACCACCACCACCCCACTTACT
ATCATGCTGGCTGCCTCCATTTCCTTCTGGACCACCAATAATTCCCCCACCACCTCCCATATGTCCAGAT
TCTCTTGATGATGCTGATGCTTTGGGAAGTATGTTAATTTCATGGTACATGAGTGGCTATCATACTGGCT
ATTATATGGGTTTTAGACAAAATCAAAAAGAAGGAAGGTGCTCACATTCCTTAAATTAAGGAGAAATGCT
GGCATAGAGCAGCACTAAATGACACCACTAAAGAAACGATCAGACAGATCTGGAATGTGAAGCGTTATAG
AAGATAACTGGCCGAATTCGCCAGCGTTATAGAAGATAACTGGCCGAATTCTGCAGTCGACGGTACCGCG
GGCCCGGGATCCACCGGATCTAGATAACTGATCATAATCAGCCATACCACATTTGTAGAGGTTTTACTTG
CTTTAAAAAACCTCCCACACCTCCCCCTGAACCTGAAACATAAAATGAATGCAATTGTTGTTGTTAACTT
GTTTATTGCAGCTTATAATGGTTACAAATAAAGCAATAGCATCACAAATTTCACAAATAAAGCATTTTTT
TCACTGCATTCTAGTTGTGGTTTGTCCAAACTCATCAATGTATCTTAACGCGTAAATTGTAAGCGTTAAT
ATTTTGTTAAAATTCGCGTTAAATTTTTGTTAAATCAGCTCATTTTTTAACCAATAGGCCGAAATCGGCA
AAATCCCTTATAAATCAAAAGAATAGACCGAGATAGGGT
[37 nt withheld, positions 2770-2806]
AAAGAACGTGGACTCCAACGTCAAAGG
[49 nt withheld, positions 2834-2882]
T
[91 nt withheld, positions 2884-2974]
G
[124 nt withheld, positions 2976-3099]
CAGGTGGCACTTTTCGGGGAAATGTGCGCGGAACCCCTATTTGTTTATTTTTCTAAATACATTCAAATAT
GTATCCGCTCATGAGACAATAACCCTGATAAATGCTTCAATAATATTGAAAAAGGAAGAGTCCTGAGGCG
GAAAGAACCAGCTGTGGAATGTGTGTCAGTTAGGGTGTGGAAAGTCCCCAGGCTCCCCAGCAGGCAGAAG
TATGCAAAGCATGCATCTCAATTAGTCAGCAACCAGGTGTGGAAAGTCCCCAGGCTCCCCAGCAGGCAGA
AGTATGCAAAGCATGCATCTCAATTAGTCAGCAACCATAGTCCCGCCCCTAACTCCGCCCATCCCGCCCC
TAACTCCGCCCAGTTCCGCCCATTCTCCGCCCCATGGCTGACTAATTTTTTTTATTTATGCAGAGGCCGA
GGCCGCCTCGGCCTCTGAGCTATTCCAGAAGTAGTGAGGAGGCTTTTTTGGAGGCCTAGGCTTTTGCAAA
GATCGATCAAGAGACAGGATGAGGATCGTTTCGCATGATTGAACAAGATGGATTGCACGCAGGTTCTCCG
GCCGCTTGGGTGGAGAGGCTATTCGGCTATGACTGGGCACAACAGACAATCGGCTGCTCTGATGCCGCCG
TGTTCCGGCTGTCAGCGCAGGGGCGCCCGGTTCTTTTTGTCAAGACCGACCTGTCCGGTGCCCTGAATGA
ACTGCAAGACGAGGCAGCGCGGCTATCGTGGCTGGCCACGACGGGCGTTCCTTGCGCAGCTGTGCTCGAC
GTTGTCACTGAAGCGGGAAGGGACTGGCTGCTATTGGGCGAAGTGCCGGGGCAGGATCTCCTGTCATCTC
ACCTTGCTCCTGCCGAGAAAGTATCCATCATGGCTGATGCAATGCGGCGGCTGCATACGCTTGATCCGGC
TACCTGCCCATTCGACCACCAAGCGAAACATCGCATCGAGCGAGCACGTACTCGGATGGAAGCCGGTCTT
GTCGATCAGGATGATCTGGACGAAGAGCATCAGGGGCTCGCGCCAGCCGAACTGTTCGCCAGGCTCAAGG
CGAGCATGCCCGACGGCGAGGATCTCGTCGTGACCCATGGCGATGCCTGCTTGCCGAATATCATGGTGGA
AAATGGCCGCTTTTCTGGATTCATCGACTGTGGCCGGCTGGGTGTGGCGGACCGCTATCAGGACATAGCG
TTGGCTACCCGTGATATTGCTGAAGAGCTTGGCGGCGAATGGGCTGACCGCTTCCTCGTGCTTTACGGTA
TCGCCGCTCCCGATTCGCAGCGCATCGCCTTCTATCGCCTTCTTGACGAGTTCTTCTGAGCGGGACTCTG
GGGTTCGAAATGACCGACCAAGCGACGCCCAACCTGCCATCACGAGATTTCGATTCCACCGCCGCCTTCT
ATGAAAGGTTGGGCTTCGGAATCGTTTTCCGGGACGCCGGCTGGATGATCCTCCAGCGCGGGGATCTCAT
GCTGGAGTTCTTCGCCCACCCTAGGGGGAGGCTAACTGAAACACGGAAGGAGACAATACCGGAAGGAACC
CGCGCTATGACGGCAATAAAAAGACAGAATAAAACGCACGGTGTTGGGTCGTTTGTTCATAAACGCGGGG
TTCGGTCCCAGGGCTGGCACTCTGTCGATACCCCACCGAGACCCCATTGGGGCCAATACGCCCGCGTTTC
TTCCTTTTCCCCACCCCACCCCCCAAGTTCGGGTGAAGGCCCAGGGCTCGCAGCCAACGTCGGGGCGGCA
GGCCCTGCCATAGCCTCAGGTTACTCATATATACTTTAGATTGATTTAAAACTTCATTTTTAATTTAAAA
GGATCTAGGTGAAGATCCTTTTTGATAATCTCATGACCAAAATCCCTTAACGTGAGTTTTCGTTCCACTG
AGCGTCAGACCCCGTAGAAAAGATCAAAGGATCTTCTTGAGATCCTTTTTTTCTGCGCGTAATCTGCTGC
TTGCAAACAAAAAAACCACCGCTACCAGCGGTGGTTTGTTTGCCGGATCAAGAGCTACCAACTCTTTTTC
CGAAGGTAACTGGCTTCAGCAGAGCGCAGATACCAAATACTGTTCTTCTAGTGTAGCCGTAGTTAGGCCA
CCACTTCAAGAACTCTGTAGCACCGCCTACATACCTCGCTCTGCTAATCCTGTTACCAGTGGCTGCTGCC
AGTGGCGATAAGTCGTGTCTTACCGGGTTGGACTCAAGACGATAGTTACCGGATAAGGCGCAGCGGTCGG
GCTGAACGGGGGGTTCGTGCACACAGCCCAGCTTGGAGCGAACGACCTACACCGAACTGAGATACCTACA
GCGTGAGCTATGAGAAAGCGCCACGCTTCCCGAAGGGAGAAAGGCGGACAGGTATCCGGTAAGCGGCAGG
GTCGGAACAGGAGAGCGCACGAGGGAGCTTCCAGGGGGAAACGCCTGGTATCTTTATAGTCCTGTCGGGT
TTCGCCACCTCTGACTTGAGCGTCGATTTTTGTGATGCTCGTCAGGGGGGCGGAGCCTATGGAAAAACGC
CAGCAACGCGGCCTTTTTACGGTTCCTGGCCTTTTGCTGGCCTTTTGCTCACATGTTCTTTCCTGCGTTA
TCCCCTGATTCTGTGGATAACCGTATTACCGCCATGCAT
Features (pLannotate 1.2.2; 15 found; start..end, strand, type, name):
     61..364     +  enhancer       CMV enhancer: human cytomegalovirus immediate early enhancer
    365..568     +  promoter       CMV promoter: human cytomegalovirus (CMV) immediate early promoter
    613..1329    +  CDS            EGFP: EGFP is a basic (constitutively fluorescent) green fluorescent protein published in 1996, derived from Aequorea victoria. It is reported to be a rapidly-maturing weak dimer with moderate acid sensitivity.
   1345..2226    +  CDS            SMN1: SMN_HUMAN - Also known as SMN, SMNT. Experimental evidence at protein level: Swiss-Prot protein existence level 1. The SMN complex plays a catalyst role in the assembly of small nuclear ribonucleoproteins (snRNPs), the building blocks of the spliceosome. Thereby, plays an important role in the splicing of cellular pre-mRNAs. Most spliceosomal snRNPs contain a common set of Sm proteins SNRPB, SNRPD1, SNRPD2, SNRPD3, SNRPE, SNRPF and SNRPG that assemble in a heptameric protein ring on the Sm site of the small nuclear RNA to form the core snRNP. In the cytosol, the Sm proteins SNRPD1, SNRPD2, SNR
   2355..2392    +  misc_feature   MCS (fragment): multiple cloning site
   2409..2493    +  CDS            large T antigen (fragment): large T antigen from SV40 (simian virus 40)
   2516..2637    +  polyA_signal   SV40 poly(A) signal: SV40 polyadenylation signal
   2671..3099    -  rep_origin     f1 ori (sequence partly withheld): f1 bacteriophage origin of replication; arrow indicates direction of (+) strand synthesis
   3126..3230    +  promoter       AmpR promoter: bla
   3232..3589    +  promoter       SV40 promoter: SV40 enhancer and early promoter
   3624..4418    +  CDS            NeoR/KanR: aminoglycoside phosphotransferase from Tn5; aph(3')-II (or nptII); confers resistance to neomycin, kanamycin, and G418 (Geneticin®)
   4439..4591    +  CDS            ble (fragment): BLE_KLEPN - Experimental evidence at protein level: Swiss-Prot protein existence level 1. Binding protein with a strong affinity to the bleomycin family of antibiotics. Binds to CL990; an antimitotic-antibiotic compound. From Klebsiella pneumoniae.
   4650..4697    +  polyA_signal   HSV TK poly(A) signal: herpes simplex virus thymidine kinase polyadenylation signal (Cole and Stacy, 1985)
   4788..4804    -  polyA_signal   bGH poly(A) signal (fragment): bovine growth hormone polyadenylation signal
   5026..5614    +  rep_origin     ori: high-copy-number ColE1/pMB1/pBR322/pUC origin of replication
