[The description below was written by a language model from this plasmid's Addgene catalogue record and pLannotate feature annotations shown in this document.]
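Description:
GFP-SMN is a mammalian expression plasmid built on the Clontech pEGFP-C1 backbone that produces human SMN1 (survival motor neuron protein) fused to the C-terminus of EGFP. Transcription of the fusion is driven by the human cytomegalovirus immediate early enhancer and promoter. The EGFP coding sequence lies directly upstream of the SMN1 open reading frame, and the transcript is terminated by the SV40 polyadenylation signal after the remnant of the multiple cloning site.

In bacteria the plasmid replicates from a high-copy ColE1/pUC-type origin, and it also carries an f1 phage origin. Selection relies on the dual-purpose NeoR/KanR cassette. The Tn5 aminoglycoside phosphotransferase is expressed from a bacterial bla promoter for kanamycin resistance in E. coli. In mammalian cells the same gene is expressed from the SV40 early promoter, with an HSV TK polyadenylation signal, so stable lines can be selected with G418. The short large T antigen, ble and bGH poly(A) fragments in the annotation appear to be partial matches to backbone sequence rather than functional elements.

SMN is the core component of the SMN complex, which catalyses assembly of Sm proteins onto small nuclear RNAs to form spliceosomal snRNPs. The associated publication concerns the requirement for Gemin proteins in Sm-class ribonucleoprotein assembly. A fluorescent SMN fusion of this kind suits visualising SMN localisation in live or fixed cells and expressing tagged SMN for functional or interaction studies, although the record does not state the specific use.

The catalogue lists an insert of about 3.2 kb and a total size of about 7.9 kb, whereas the sequenced record is 5,728 nt and its annotated SMN1 coding region spans under 0.9 kb. The sequence-derived figures therefore do not match the depositor-entered sizes.
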