Addgene plasmid #37057: GFP-SMN
Depositing lab: Greg Matera. Depositing organization: Case Western Reserve University. Publication: Gemin proteins are required for efficient assembly of Sm-class ribonucleoproteins. Shpargel KB, Matera AG. Proc Natl Acad Sci U S A. 2005 Nov 29;102(48):17372-7. Epub 2005 Nov 21. 10.1073/pnas.0508947102 PubMed 16301532.
Backbone
  Vector backbone: pEGFP-C1
  Backbone manufacturer: Clontech
  Backbone size w/o insert (bp): 4700
  Total vector size (bp): 7900
  Vector type: Mammalian Expression
Growth in bacteria
  Bacterial resistance: Kanamycin, 50 μg/mL
  Growth temperature: 37°C
  Growth strain: DH5alpha
  Copy number: Unknown
Gene/Insert
  Gene/Insert name: Human SMN1
  Species: H. sapiens (human)
  Insert size (bp): 3200
  Entrez Gene: SMN1 (a.k.a. BCD541, GEMIN1, SMA, SMA1, SMA2, SMA3, SMA4, SMA@, SMN, SMNT, T-BCD541, TDRD16A)
  Tag / fusion protein: EGFP
Terms and licenses: Academic/Nonprofit Terms; Industry Terms: Not Available to Industry
How to cite: GFP-SMN was a gift from Greg Matera (Addgene plasmid # 37057 ; http://n2t.net/addgene:37057 ; RRID:Addgene_37057)
