>Addgene plasmid #37057 | GFP-SMN | addgene partial sequence | sequence record 46861 | EGFP-C 5'-CATGGTCCTGCTGGAGTTCGTG-3'
TGTCAGTCCGGACTCAGATCCATGGCGATGAGCAGCGGCGGCAGTGGTGGCGGCGTCCCGGAGCAGGAGG
ATTCCGTGCTGTTCCGGCGCGGCACAGGCCAGAGCGATGATTCTGACATTTGGGATGATACAGCACTGAT
AAAAGCATATGATAAAGCTGTGGCTTCATTTAAGCATGCTCTAAAGAATGGTGACATTTGTGAAACTTCG
GGTAAACCAAAAACCACACCTAAAAGAAAACCTGCTAAGAAGAATAAAAGCCAAAAGAAGAATACTGCAG
CTTCCTTACAACAGTGGAAAGTTGGGGACAAATGTTCTGCCATTTGGTCAGAAGACGGTTGCATTTACCC
AGCTACCATTGCTTCAATTGATTTTAAGAGAGAAACCTGTGTTGTGGTTTACACTGGATATGGAAATAGA
GAGGAGCAAAATCTGTCCGATCTACTTTCCCCAATCTGTGAAGTAGCTAATAATATAGAACAAAATGCTC
AAGAGAATGAGAATGAAAGCCAAGTTTCAACAGATGAAAGTGAGAACTCCAGGTCTCCTGGAAATAAATC
AGATAACATCAAGCCCAAATCTGCTCCATGGAACTCTTTTCTCCCTCCACCACCCCCCATGCCAGGGCCA
AGACTGGGACCAGGAAAGCCAGGTCTAAAATTCAATGGCCCACCACCGCCACCGCCACCACCACCACCCC
ACTTACTATCATGCTGGCTGCCTCCATTTCCTTCTGGACCACCAATAATTCCCCCACCACCTCCCATATG
TCCAGATTCTCTTGATGATGCTGATGCTTTGGGAAGTATGTTAATTTCATGGTACATGAGTGGCTATCAT
ACTGGCTATTATATGG
